Addgene plasmid #25144: EPHA5
Purpose: Bacterial expression for structure determination; may not be full ORF
Depositing lab: Cheryl Arrowsmith. Depositing organization: University of Toronto.
Backbone
  Vector backbone: pNIC-CH
  Backbone manufacturer: SGC
  Backbone size w/o insert (bp): 7218
  Vector type: Bacterial Expression
Growth in bacteria
  Bacterial resistance: Kanamycin, 50 μg/mL
  Growth temperature: 37°C
  Growth strain: DH5alpha
  Copy number: Low Copy
Gene/Insert
  Gene/Insert name: epha5.653.939 (alt names: PDB: 2R2P; ephrin receptor EphA5)
  Species: H. sapiens (human)
  Insert size (bp): 861
  Entrez Gene: EPHA5 (a.k.a. CEK7, EHK-1, EHK1, EK7, HEK7, TYRO4)
  Tag / fusion protein: His (C terminal on insert)
  Cloning method: Restriction Enzyme
  Sequencing primers: 5′ pLIC-For; 3′ pLIC-Rev
Terms and licenses: Academic/Nonprofit Terms; Industry Terms: Not Available to Industry
Depositor comments: PDB: 2R2P. http://www.thesgc.org/structures/2R2P/
How to cite: EPHA5 was a gift from Cheryl Arrowsmith (Addgene plasmid # 25144 ; http://n2t.net/addgene:25144 ; RRID:Addgene_25144)
