[The description below was written by a language model from this plasmid's Addgene catalogue record.]
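Description:
EPHA5 is a bacterial expression plasmid built on the pNIC-CH backbone from the Structural Genomics Consortium, a vector of about 7.2 kb before insertion. It is selected with kanamycin, recorded as low copy, and propagated in a standard E. coli cloning strain. The record gives no feature table, so the promoter driving expression, the origin of replication and other backbone elements are not stated. The listed sequencing primers are of the pLIC type, which suggests a backbone with a ligation-independent cloning site, although the cloning method is recorded as restriction enzyme.

The insert is an 861 bp fragment of human EPHA5, the ephrin receptor EphA5, a member of the Eph family of receptor tyrosine kinases. Its name, epha5.653.939, indicates that it encodes a defined segment of the protein, apparently residues 653 to 939, rather than the whole receptor. This fits the catalogue note that the construct may not contain the full open reading frame. The record does not name the domain this fragment covers. The fragment carries a C-terminal His tag, which allows the recombinant protein to be purified by immobilised metal affinity chromatography.

The stated purpose is bacterial production of protein for structure determination, and the depositor links the construct to a deposited Protein Data Bank structure. It is therefore suited to producing this truncated EphA5 fragment for crystallography and for related biophysical or biochemical work. It is not intended for studies needing the full-length receptor or expression in mammalian cells.
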