>Addgene plasmid #25144 | EPHA5 | depositor partial sequence | sequence record 11618 | Author sequence
CCATATACCTATGAGGATCCCAATCAAGCTGTCCACGAATTTGCTAAGGAGATAGAAGCATCATGTATCA
CCATTGAGAGAGTTATTGGAGCAGGTGAATTTGGTGAAGTTTGTAGTGGACGTTTGAAACTACCAGGAAA
AAGAGAATTACCTGTGGCTATCAAAACCCTTAAAGTAGGCTATACTGAAAAGCAACGCAGAGATTTCCTA
GGTGAAGCAAGTATCATGGGACAGTTTGATCATCCTAACATCATCCATTTAGAAGGTGTGGTGACCAAAA
GTAAACCAGTGATGATCGTGACAGAGTATATGGAGAATGGCTCTTTAGATACATTTTTGAAGAAAAACGA
TGGGCAGTTCACTGTGATTCAGCTTGTTGGCATGCTGAGAGGTATCTCTGCAGGAATGAAGTACCTTTCT
GACATGGGCTATGTGCATAGAGATCTTGCTGCCAGAAACATCTTAATCAACAGTAACCTTGTGTGCAAAG
TGTCTGACTTTGGACTTTCCCGGGTACTGGAAGATGATCCCGAGGCAGCCTACACCACAAGGGGAGGAAA
AATTCCAATCAGATGGACTGCCCCAGAAGCAATAGCTTTCCGAAAGTTTACTTCTGCCAGTGATGTCTGG
AGTTATGGAATAGTAATGTGGGAAGTTGTGTCTTATGGAGAGAGACCCTACTGGGAGATGACCAATCAAG
ATGTGATTAAAGCGGTAGAGGAAGGCTATCGTCTGCCAAGCCCCATGGATTGTCCTGCTGCTCTCTATCA
GTTAATGCTGGATTGCTGGCAGAAAGAGCGAAATAGCAGGCCCAAGTTTGATGAAATAGTCAACATGTTG
GACAAGCTGATACGTAACCCA
