>Addgene plasmid #25144 | EPHA5 | addgene partial sequence | sequence record 31220 | 25144 with T7-term
CTCTTCGGCTTGTTAGCAGCCGGATCTCAGTGGTGGTGGTGGTGGTGCTCGAGTGCGGCCGCAAGCTTGT
CGACGGAGCTCGAATTCGGATCCTCAATGGTGGTGATGATGGTGCGCTGGGTTACGTATCAGCTTGTCCA
ACATGTTGACTATTTCATCAAACTTGGGCCTGCTATTTCGCTCTTTCTGCCAGCAATCCAGCATTAACTG
ATAGAGAGCAGCAGGACAATCCATGGGGCTTGGCAGACGATAGCCTTCCTCTACCGCTTTAATCACATCT
TGATTGGTCATCTCCCAGTAGGGTCTCTCTCCATAAGACACAACTTCCCACATTACTATTCCATAACTCC
AGACATCACTGGCAGAAGTAAACTTTCGGAAAGCTATTGCTTCTGGGGCAGTCCATCTGATTGGAATTTT
TCCTCCCCTTGTGGTGTAGGCTGCCTCGGGATCATCTTCCAGTACCCGGGAAAGTCCAAAGTCAGACACT
TTGCACACAAGGTTACTGTTGATTAAGATGTTTCTGGCAGCAAGATCTCTATGCACATAGCCCATGTCAG
AAAGGTACTTCATTCCTGCAGAGATACCTCTCAGCATGCCAACAAGCTGAATCACAGTGAACTGCCCATC
GTTTTTCTTCAAAAATGTATCTAAAGAGCCATTCTCCATATACTCTGTCACGATCATCACTGGTTTACTT
TTGGTCACCACACCTTCTAAATGGATGATGTTAGGATGATCAAACTGTCCCATGATACTTGCTTCACCTA
GGAAATCTCTGCGTTGCTTTTCAGTATAGCCTACTTTAAGGGTTTTGATAGCCACAGGTAATTCTCTTTT
TCCTGGTAGTTTCAAACGTCCACTACAAACTTCACCAAATTCACCTGCTCCAATAACTCTCTCAATGGTG
ATACATGATGCTTCTATCTCCTTAGC
